>Addgene plasmid #221011 | pDNA5-FRT/TO-FLAG-TONSL | addgene full sequence | sequence record 437033 | Addgene NGS Result
GACGGATCGGGAGATCTCCCGATCCCCTATGGTGCACTCTCAGTACAATCTGCTCTGATGCCGCATAGTT
AAGCCAGTATCTGCTCCCTGCTTGTGTGTTGGAGGTCGCTGAGTAGTGCGCGAGCAAAATTTAAGCTACA
ACAAGGCAAGGCTTGACCGACAATTGCATGAAGAATCTGCTTAGGGTTAGGCGTTTTGCGCTGCTTCGCG
ATGTACGGGCCAGATATACGCGTTGACATTGATTATTGACTAGTTATTAATAGTAATCAATTACGGGGTC
ATTAGTTCATAGCCCATATATGGAGTTCCGCGTTACATAACTTACGGTAAATGGCCCGCCTGGCTGACCG
CCCAACGACCCCCGCCCATTGACGTCAATAATGACGTATGTTCCCATAGTAACGCCAATAGGGACTTTCC
ATTGACGTCAATGGGTGGAGTATTTACGGTAAACTGCCCACTTGGCAGTACATCAAGTGTATCATATGCC
AAGTACGCCCCCTATTGACGTCAATGACGGTAAATGGCCCGCCTGGCATTATGCCCAGTACATGACCTTA
TGGGACTTTCCTACTTGGCAGTACATCTACGTATTAGTCATCGCTATTACCATGGTGATGCGGTTTTGGC
AGTACATCAATGGGCGTGGATAGCGGTTTGACTCACGGGGATTTCCAAGTCTCCACCCCATTGACGTCAA
TGGGAGTTTGTTTTGGCACCAAAATCAACGGGACTTTCCAAAATGTCGTAACAACTCCGCCCCATTGACG
CAAATGGGCGGTAGGCGTGTACGGTGGGAGGTCTATATAAGCAGAGCTCTCCCTATCAGTGATAGAGATC
TCCCTATCAGTGATAGAGATCGTCGACGAGCTCGTTTAGTGAACCGTCAGATCGCCTGGAGACGCCATCC
ACGCTGTTTTGACCTCCATAGAAGACACCGGGACCGATCCAGCCTCCGGACTCTAGCGTTTAAACTTAAG
CTTGGTACCATGGACTACAAAGACGATGACGATAAAGCCGCCAGTTTAAACGGCGCGCCAATGAGCCTGG
AGCGCGAGCTTCGCCAGCTGAGCAAGGCGAAAGCCAAGGCGCAGAGGGCCGGGCAGCGGCGCGAAGAGGC
CGCGCTGTGCCACCAGCTGGGGGAGCTCCTGGCCGGCCATGGCCGCTACGCCGAGGCTCTGGAGCAGCAC
TGGCAGGAGCTGCAGCTTCGGGAGCGCGCTGACGACCCTCTGGGCTGTGCCGTGGCCCACCGCAAGATCG
GAGAGCGCCTGGCCGAGATGGAGGACTACCCGGCTGCCTTGCAGCACCAGCACCAGTACCTGGAGCTGGC
ACATTCCCTGCGCAACCACACGGAGCTGCAGAGGGCCTGGGCCACCATCGGCCGCACCCACCTGGACATC
TATGACCACTGCCAGTCGAGGGATGCTTTGCTGCAGGCACAGGCTGCCTTTGAGAAGAGCTTGGCTATTG
TGGATGAGGAGCTGGAGGGGACACTGGCCCAGGGAGAGCTGAATGAGATGAGGACCCGCCTCTATCTCAA
CCTGGGCCTCACCTTTGAGAGCCTGCAGCAGACAGCCCTGTGCAACGATTACTTCAGGAAGAGCATCTTC
CTTGCGGAGCAGAACCACCTTTACGAGGACCTATTCCGCGCCCGCTACAACCTGGGCACCATCCACTGGC
GCGCGGGCCAGCACTCCCAGGCTATGCGCTGCTTGGAGGGTGCCCGGGAGTGTGCGCACACCATGAGGAA
GCGGTTCATGGAGAGCGAGTGCTGCGTGGTTATTGCACAGGTCCTCCAAGACCTGGGAGACTTTTTGGCT
GCCAAGCGAGCCCTGAAGAAGGCCTACAGGCTGGGCTCCCAGAAGCCTGTGCAGAGGGCAGCCATCTGTC
AGAACCTCCAGCATGTGCTGGCAGTGGTCCGGCTGCAGCAACAGCTGGAAGAGGCTGAGGGCAGAGACCC
TCAGGGTGCCATGGTCATCTGTGAGCAGCTAGGGGACCTCTTCTCCAAGGCAGGAGACTTTCCCAGGGCA
GCTGAGGCTTACCAGAAGCAGCTGCGTTTTGCTGAGCTGCTGGACAGACCGGGTGCTGAGCGGGCCATCA
TCCACGTGTCCCTGGCCACCACACTGGGAGACATGAAGGACCACCATGGGGCCGTGCGCCACTATGAGGA
GGAACTGAGGCTGCGCAGCGGCAACGTGCTGGAGGAGGCCAAGACCTGGCTGAACATTGCACTGTCCCGC
GAGGAGGCCGGCGATGCCTACGAGCTGCTGGCCCCGTGCTTCCAGAAAGCGCTCAGCTGTGCCCAGCAGG
CCCAGCGTCCCCAGCTGCAGAGGCAGGTCTTGCAGCATCTCCATACCGTGCAGCTGAGGCTGCAGCCCCA
GGAGGCCCCTGAGACCGAAACCAGACTGCGGGAGCTCAGTGTAGCTGAAGATGAAGATGAGGAGGAGGAG
GCGGAGGAGGCGGCAGCCACAGCGGAGAGCGAAGCCCTGGAGGCCGGCGAGGTGGAGCTCTCAGAGGGCG
AGGACGACACCGATGGCCTGACCCCGCAGCTGGAGGAGGACGAGGAGCTTCAGGGCCACCTGGGCCGGCG
GAAGGGGAGCAAGTGGAACCGGCGAAACGACATGGGGGAGACCCTGCTGCACCGAGCCTGCATCGAGGGC
CAGCTGCGCCGCGTCCAGGACCTTGTGAGGCAGGGCCACCCCCTTAACCCTCGGGACTACTGTGGCTGGA
CACCTCTGCACGAGGCCTGCAACTACGGGCATCTAGAAATTGTCCGCTTCCTGCTGGACCACGGGGCCGC
AGTGGACGACCCAGGTGGCCAGGGCTGCGAAGGCATCACCCCCCTCCACGATGCCCTCAACTGTGGCCAC
TTCGAGGTGGCTGAGCTGCTGCTTGAACGGGGGGCGTCCGTCACCCTCCGCACTCGAAAGGGCCTCAGCC
CGCTGGAGACGCTGCAGCAGTGGGTGAAGCTGTACCGCAGGGACCTGGACCTGGAGACGCGGCAGAAGGC
CAGGGCCATGGAGATGCTGCTCCAGGCGGCTGCCTCGGGCCAAGATCCCCACAGCTCCCAGGCCTTCCAC
ACCCCAAGCAGCCTTCTGTTTGACCCCGAGACCTCTCCTCCTTTGAGCCCCTGCCCAGAACCCCCCTCTA
ATAGCACTAGACTCCCAGAGGCCTCTCAGGTCCATGTCAGGGTCTCCCCAGGGCAGGCGGCACCAGCCAT
GGCCAGGCCTCGGAGGAGCAGGCATGGGCCAGCCAGCAGCAGCAGCAGCTCAGAAGGCGAGGACAGCGCA
GGCCCCGCACGGCCGTCCCAGAAGAGGCCTCGGTGCTCGGCCACAGCACAACGGGTGGCAGCCTGGACGC
CTGGCCCCGCCAGCAACAGGGAAGCAGCCACAGCCAGCACCAGCCGGGCAGCCTACCAGGCAGCCATCCG
GGGTGTGGGCAGTGCTCAGAGCCGGCTGGGGCCTGGCCCACCGCGGGGCCACAGCAAAGCCCTTGCCCCC
CAGGCAGCGCTCATCCCGGAGGAGGAGTGCCTGGCTGGGGACTGGCTGGAGCTGGACATGCCCCTGACCC
GCAGCCGCCGGCCCCGCCCCCGGGGCACTGGAGACAACCGCAGGCCCAGTAGTACCTCTGGGTCGGACAG
TGAGGAGAGCAGGCCCCGTGCCCGAGCCAAGCAGGTCCGCCTGACCTGCATGCAGAGTTGCAGTGCGCCA
GTTAACGCAGGGCCCAGCAGCCTGGCTTCAGAACCTCCAGGGAGCCCCAGCACCCCCAGGGTCTCAGAGC
CCAGTGGGGACAGCTCTGCGGCAGGCCAGCCCTTGGGTCCGGCCCCGCCCCCTCCCATCCGGGTTCGAGT
TCAAGTTCAGGATCATCTCTTCCTCATCCCTGTCCCACACAGCAGTGACACCCACTCTGTGGCCTGGCTG
GCCGAGCAGGCGGCCCAGCGCTACTACCAGACCTGCGGGCTGCTGCCCAGGCTCACCCTACGGAAAGAGG
GGGCCCTGCTGGCCCCACAGGACCTCATCCCTGATGTGCTGCAGAGCAATGACGAGGTGTTGGCTGAGGT
GACTTCGTGGGACCTGCCCCCGTTGACTGACCGCTACCGCAGGGCCTGCCAGAGCCTGGGGCAAGGGGAG
CACCAACAGGTGCTGCAGGCCGTGGAGCTCCAGGGCTTGGGCCTCTCGTTCAGCGCCTGCTCCCTGGCCC
TGGACCAGGCCCAGCTTACACCCCTGCTGCGGGCCCTCAAGCTGCACACAGCACTCCGGGAGCTGCGCCT
GGCAGGGAACCGGCTGGGGGACAAGTGTGTGGCTGAGCTGGTGGCTGCCCTGGGCACCATGCCCAGCCTG
GCCCTCCTTGACCTCTCCTCCAATCACCTGGGTCCCGAAGGCCTGCGCCAGCTTGCCATGGGGCTCCCAG
GCCAAGCCACCTTGCAGAGTTTGGAGGAATTAGATCTATCGATGAACCCCCTGGGGGACGGCTGTGGCCA
GTCCCTGGCCTCCCTCCTGCACGCCTGCCCCTTACTCAGCACCCTGCGCCTGCAGGCGTGTGGCTTCGGC
CCCAGCTTCTTTCTGAGCCACCAGACAGCACTGGGTAGTGCTTTCCAAGATGCTGAGCACCTGAAGACCC
TGTCCCTGTCCTACAACGCCCTGGGAGCCCCTGCCCTGGCCAGGACCCTGCAGAGCCTGCCCGCCGGCAC
CCTCCTGCACTTAGAGCTCAGCTCCGTGGCAGCCGGCAAGGGTGATTCGGACCTCATGGAGCCTGTATTC
CGATACCTGGCCAAGGAAGGCTGTGCTCTAGCCCACCTGACCCTGTCTGCAAACCACCTGGGGGACAAGG
CTGTTAGAGACCTGTGCAGATGTCTCTCTCTGTGCCCCTCACTCATCTCACTGGATCTGTCTGCCAACCC
TGAGATCAGCTGTGCCAGCTTGGAAGAGCTCCTGTCCACCCTCCAAAAGCGGCCCCAAGGCCTTAGCTTC
CTTGGCCTGTCAGGCTGCGCCGTCCAGGGTCCCCTGGGCCTGGGCCTGTGGGACAAGATAGCCGCGCAGC
TCCGGGAACTGCAGCTGTGCAGCAGACGCCTCTGCGCTGAGGACAGGGACGCCCTGCGCCAGCTGCAGCC
CAGTCGGCCGGGCCCCGGCGAGTGCACGCTGGACCACGGCTCCAAGCTCTTCTTTCGGCGCCTCTAGCTC
GAGTCTAGAGGGCCCGTTTAAACCCGCTGATCAGCCTCGACTGTGCCTTCTAGTTGCCAGCCATCTGTTG
TTTGCCCCTCCCCCGTGCCTTCCTTGACCCTGGAAGGTGCCACTCCCACTGTCCTTTCCTAATAAAATGA
GGAAATTGCATCGCATTGTCTGAGTAGGTGTCATTCTATTCTGGGGGGTGGGGTGGGGCAGGACAGCAAG
GGGGAGGATTGGGAAGACAATAGCAGGCATGCTGGGGATGCGGTGGGCTCTATGGCTTCTGAGGCGGAAA
GAACCAGCTGGGGCTCTAGGGGGTATCCCC
[124 nt withheld, positions 5491-5614]
C
[91 nt withheld, positions 5616-5706]
AGGGTGATGGTTCACGTACCTAGAAGTTCCTATTCCGAAGTTCCTATTCTCTAGAAAGTATAGGAACTTC
CTTGGCCAAAAAGCCTGAACTCACCGCGACGTCTGTCGAGAAGTTTCTGATCGAAAAGTTCGACAGCGTC
TCCGACCTGATGCAGCTCTCGGAGGGCGAAGAATCTCGTGCTTTCAGCTTCGATGTAGGAGGGCGTGGAT
ATGTCCTGCGGGTAAATAGCTGCGCCGATGGTTTCTACAAAGATCGTTATGTTTATCGGCACTTTGCATC
GGCCGCGCTCCCGATTCCGGAAGTGCTTGACATTGGGGAGTTCAGCGAGAGCCTGACCTATTGCATCTCC
CGCCGTGCACAGGGTGTCACGTTGCAAGACCTGCCTGAAACCGAACTGCCCGCTGTTCTGCAGCCGGTCG
CGGAGGCCATGGATGCGATCGCTGCGGCCGATCTTAGCCAGACGAGCGGGTTCGGCCCATTCGGACCGCA
AGGAATCGGTCAATACACTACATGGCGTGATTTCATATGCGCGATTGCTGATCCCCATGTGTATCACTGG
CAAACTGTGATGGACGACACCGTCAGTGCGTCCGTCGCGCAGGCTCTCGATGAGCTGATGCTTTGGGCCG
AGGACTGCCCCGAAGTCCGGCACCTCGTGCACGCGGATTTCGGCTCCAACAATGTCCTGACGGACAATGG
CCGCATAACAGCGGTCATTGACTGGAGCGAGGCGATGTTCGGGGATTCCCAATACGAGGTCGCCAACATC
TTCTTCTGGAGGCCGTGGTTGGCTTGTATGGAGCAGCAGACGCGCTACTTCGAGCGGAGGCATCCGGAGC
TTGCAGGATCGCCGCGGCTCCGGGCGTATATGCTCCGCATTGGTCTTGACCAACTCTATCAGAGCTTGGT
TGACGGCAATTTCGATGATGCAGCTTGGGCGCAGGGTCGATGCGACGCAATCGTCCGATCCGGAGCCGGG
ACTGTCGGGCGTACACAAATCGCCCGCAGAAGCGCGGCCGTCTGGACCGATGGCTGTGTAGAAGTACTCG
CCGATAGTGGAAACCGACGCCCCAGCACTCGTCCGAGGGCAAAGGAATAGCACGTACTACGAGATTTCGA
TTCCACCGCCGCCTTCTATGAAAGGTTGGGCTTCGGAATCGTTTTCCGGGACGCCGGCTGGATGATCCTC
CAGCGCGGGGATCTCATGCTGGAGTTCTTCGCCCACCCCAACTTGTTTATTGCAGCTTATAATGGTTACA
AATAAAGCAATAGCATCACAAATTTCACAAATAAAGCATTTTTTTCACTGCATTCTAGTTGTGGTTTGTC
CAAACTCATCAATGTATCTTATCATGTCTGTATACCGTCGACCTCTAGCTAGAGCTTGGCGTAATCATGG
TCATAGCTGTTTCCTGTGTGAAATTGTTATCCGCTCACAATTCCACACAACATACGAGCCGGAAGCATAA
AGTGTAAAGCCTGGGGTGCCTAATGAGTGAGCTAACTCACATTAATTGCGTTGCGCTCACTGCCCGCTTT
CCAGTCGGGAAACCTGTCGTGCCAGCTGCATTAATGAATCGGCCAACGCGCGGGGAGAGGCGGTTTGCGT
ATTGGGCGCTCTTCCGCTTCCTCGCTCACTGACTCGCTGCGCTCGGTCGTTCGGCTGCGGCGAGCGGTAT
CAGCTCACTCAAAGGCGGTAATACGGTTATCCACAGAATCAGGGGATAACGCAGGAAAGAACATGTGAGC
AAAAGGCCAGCAAAAGGCCAGGAACCGTAAAAAGGCCGCGTTGCTGGCGTTTTTCCATAGGCTCCGCCCC
CCTGACGAGCATCACAAAAATCGACGCTCAAGTCAGAGGTGGCGAAACCCGACAGGACTATAAAGATACC
AGGCGTTTCCCCCTGGAAGCTCCCTCGTGCGCTCTCCTGTTCCGACCCTGCCGCTTACCGGATACCTGTC
CGCCTTTCTCCCTTCGGGAAGCGTGGCGCTTTCTCATAGCTCACGCTGTAGGTATCTCAGTTCGGTGTAG
GTCGTTCGCTCCAAGCTGGGCTGTGTGCACGAACCCCCCGTTCAGCCCGACCGCTGCGCCTTATCCGGTA
ACTATCGTCTTGAGTCCAACCCGGTAAGACACGACTTATCGCCACTGGCAGCAGCCACTGGTAACAGGAT
TAGCAGAGCGAGGTATGTAGGCGGTGCTACAGAGTTCTTGAAGTGGTGGCCTAACTACGGCTACACTAGA
AGAACAGTATTTGGTATCTGCGCTCTGCTGAAGCCAGTTACCTTCGGAAAAAGAGTTGGTAGCTCTTGAT
CCGGCAAACAAACCACCGCTGGTAGCGGTGGTTTTTTTGTTTGCAAGCAGCAGATTACGCGCAGAAAAAA
AGGATCTCAAGAAGATCCTTTGATCTTTTCTACGGGGTCTGACGCTCAGTGGAACGAAAACTCACGTTAA
GGGATTTTGGTCATGAGATTATCAAAAAGGATCTTCACCTAGATCCTTTTAAATTAAAAATGAAGTTTTA
AATCAATCTAAAGTATATATGAGTAAACTTGGTCTGACAGTTACCAATGCTTAATCAGTGAGGCACCTAT
CTCAGCGATCTGTCTATTTCGTTCATCCATAGTTGCCTGACTCCCCGTCGTGTAGATAACTACGATACGG
GAGGGCTTACCATCTGGCCCCAGTGCTGCAATGATACCGCGAGACCCACGCTCACCGGCTCCAGATTTAT
CAGCAATAAACCAGCCAGCCGGAAGGGCCGAGCGCAGAAGTGGTCCTGCAACTTTATCCGCCTCCATCCA
GTCTATTAATTGTTGCCGGGAAGCTAGAGTAAGTAGTTCGCCAGTTAATAGTTTGCGCAACGTTGTTGCC
ATTGCTACAGGCATCGTGGTGTCACGCTCGTCGTTTGGTATGGCTTCATTCAGCTCCGGTTCCCAACGAT
CAAGGCGAGTTACATGATCCCCCATGTTGTGCAAAAAAGCGGTTAGCTCCTTCGGTCCTCCGATCGTTGT
CAGAAGTAAGTTGGCCGCAGTGTTATCACTCATGGTTATGGCAGCACTGCATAATTCTCTTACTGTCATG
CCATCCGTAAGATGCTTTTCTGTGACTGGTGAGTACTCAACCAAGTCATTCTGAGAATAGTGTATGCGGC
GACCGAGTTGCTCTTGCCCGGCGTCAATACGGGATAATACCGCGCCACATAGCAGAACTTTAAAAGTGCT
CATCATTGGAAAACGTTCTTCGGGGCGAAAACTCTCAAGGATCTTACCGCTGTTGAGATCCAGTTCGATG
TAACCCACTCGTGCACCCAACTGATCTTCAGCATCTTTTACTTTCACCAGCGTTTCTGGGTGAGCAAAAA
CAGGAAGGCAAAATGCCGCAAAAAAGGGAATAAGGGCGACACGGAAATGTTGAATACTCATACTCTTCCT
TTTTCAATATTATTGAAGCATTTATCAGGGTTATTGTCTCATGAGCGGATACATATTTGAATGTATTTAG
AAAAATAAACAAATAGGGGTTCCGCGCACATTTCCCCGAAAAGTGCCACCTGACGTC
Features (pLannotate 1.2.2; 22 found; start..end, strand, type, name):
     28..80      -  misc_feature   bom (fragment): basis of mobility region from pBR322
    235..614     +  enhancer       CMV enhancer: human cytomegalovirus immediate early enhancer
    615..818     +  promoter       CMV promoter: human cytomegalovirus (CMV) immediate early promoter
    820..839     +  promoter       PLtetO-1 promoter (fragment): modified phage lambda PL promoter with tet operator sites (Lutz and Bujard, 1997)
    841..860     +  promoter       PLtetO-1 promoter (fragment): modified phage lambda PL promoter with tet operator sites (Lutz and Bujard, 1997)
    868..901     +  promoter       TRE3GV promoter (fragment): 3rd-generation Tet-responsive promoter that can be activated by binding of Tet-On® 3G, optimized for retroviral and lentiviral vectors
    992..1016    +  CDS            3xFLAG (fragment): three tandem FLAG® epitope tags
   1041..5174    +  CDS            TONSL: TONSL_HUMAN - Also known as IKBR, NFKBIL2. Experimental evidence at protein level: Swiss-Prot protein existence level 1. Component of the MMS22L-TONSL complex, a complex that stimulates the recombination-dependent repair of stalled or collapsed replication forks. The MMS22L-TONSL complex is required to maintain genome integrity during DNA replication by promoting homologous recombination-mediated repair of replication fork-associated double- strand breaks. It may act by mediating the assembly of RAD51 filaments on ssDNA. Within the complex, may act as a scaffold. From Homo sapiens (Human).
   5221..5445    +  polyA_signal   bGH poly(A) signal: bovine growth hormone polyadenylation signal
   5449..5470    +  promoter       SV40 promoter (fragment): SV40 enhancer and early promoter
   5491..5724    +  rep_origin     f1 ori (fragment) (sequence partly withheld): f1 bacteriophage origin of replication; arrow indicates direction of (+) strand synthesis
   5729..5776    +  protein_bind   FRT: FLP-mediated recombination occurs in the 8-bp core sequence TCTAGAAA (Turan and Bode, 2011). FLP recombinase from the Saccharomyces cerevisiae 2μ plasmid
   5784..6806    +  CDS            HygR: hygromycin B phosphotransferase confers resistance to hygromycin
   6816..6941    +  CDS            ble (fragment): BLE_KLEPN - Experimental evidence at protein level: Swiss-Prot protein existence level 1. Binding protein with a strong affinity to the bleomycin family of antibiotics. Binds to CL990; an antimitotic-antibiotic compound. From Klebsiella pneumoniae.
   6936..7057    +  polyA_signal   SV40 poly(A) signal: SV40 polyadenylation signal
   7130..7146    -  protein_bind   lac operator: The lac repressor binds to the lac operator to inhibit transcription in E. coli. This inhibition can be relieved by adding lactose or isopropyl-β-D-thiogalactopyranoside (IPTG). lac repressor encoded by lacI
   7154..7184    -  promoter       lac promoter: promoter for the E. coli lac operon
   7199..7220    -  protein_bind   CAP binding site: CAP binding activates transcription in the presence of cAMP. E. coli catabolite activator protein
   7233..7325    -  CDS            lacI (fragment): lac repressor; lacI; The lac repressor binds to the lac operator to inhibit transcription in E. coli. This inhibition can be relieved by adding lactose or isopropyl-β-D-thiogalactopyranoside (IPTG).
   7508..8096    -  rep_origin     ori: high-copy-number ColE1/pMB1/pBR322/pUC origin of replication
   8267..9127    -  CDS            AmpR: β-lactamase; bla; confers resistance to ampicillin, carbenicillin, and related antibiotics
   9128..9232    -  promoter       AmpR promoter: bla
