[The description below was written by a language model from this plasmid's Addgene catalogue record and pLannotate feature annotations shown in this document.]
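Description:
pDNA5-FRT/TO-FLAG-TONSL is a 9,263 bp mammalian expression plasmid built on a FLAG-modified pcDNA5/FRT/TO backbone, carrying a 4,134 bp cDNA for human TONSL (also known as NFKBIL2 or IKBR). In bacteria it is maintained through a high-copy ColE1/pUC-type origin and selected with ampicillin via the β-lactamase gene; a partial f1 origin and lac promoter/operator remnants are also annotated in the backbone.

The TONSL open reading frame was cloned between AscI and XhoI sites and sits downstream of the CMV immediate-early enhancer and promoter. Short tet operator-like matches are annotated immediately after the promoter, consistent with the "TO" design, in which transcription is held off in cells expressing the Tet repressor and induced by tetracycline or doxycycline. An N-terminal FLAG epitope precedes the coding sequence, and a bovine growth hormone polyadenylation signal terminates the transcript. The insert carries a cluster of silent mutations that make the mRNA resistant to a TONSL-targeting siRNA, and it also differs from the reference transcript by an A803V substitution.

Downstream lies an FRT site placed directly in front of a hygromycin resistance gene with no annotated promoter of its own, followed by an SV40 poly(A) signal. In this arrangement, FLP-mediated recombination into a genomic FRT site in a suitable host line is expected to activate hygromycin resistance, giving single-copy isogenic integrants. The catalogue also lists zeocin and blasticidin as selectable markers, but the feature table shows only a small ble fragment and no blasticidin gene, so these probably relate to the host cell lines. TONSL is a component of the MMS22L-TONSL complex that promotes homologous recombination repair at stalled replication forks. The construct suits knockdown-and-rescue experiments and FLAG-based detection or purification.
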