Addgene plasmid #221011: pDNA5-FRT/TO-FLAG-TONSL
Purpose: mammalian expression vector of Flag tagged TONSL siRNA resistant
Depositing lab: Daniel Durocher. Depositing organization: Sinai Health System. Publication: The MMS22L-TONSL complex mediates recovery from replication stress and homologous recombination. O'Donnell L, Panier S, Wildenhain J, Tkach JM, Al-Hakim A, Landry MC, Escribano-Diaz C, Szilard RK, Young JT, Munro M, Canny MD, Kolas NK, Zhang W, Harding SM, Ylanko J, Mendez M, Mullin M, Sun T, Habermann B, Datti A, Bristow RG, Gingras AC, Tyers MD, Brown GW, Durocher D. Mol Cell. 2010 Nov 24;40(4):619-31. doi: 10.1016/j.molcel.2010.10.024. Epub 2010 Nov 4. PubMed 21055983.
Backbone
  Vector backbone: pcDNA5 Flag-FRT-T0
  Backbone manufacturer: ThermoFisher
  Backbone size w/o insert (bp): 5129
  Total vector size (bp): 9263
  Vector type: Mammalian Expression
  Selectable markers: Hygromycin, Zeocin, Blasticidin
Growth in bacteria
  Bacterial resistance: Ampicillin, 100 μg/mL
  Growth temperature: 37°C
  Growth strain: DH5alpha
  Copy number: High Copy
Gene/Insert
  Gene/Insert name: TONSL (alt name: NFKBIL2)
  Species: H. sapiens (human)
  Insert size (bp): 4134
  Mutation: silent mutations in TONSL: 5’-gaATtAgaTCtaTCGatga-3’ to confer siRNA resistance. A803V compared to NM_013432.4.
  GenBank ID: NM_013432.4, KAI2551841.1
  Entrez Gene: TONSL (a.k.a. IKBR, NFKBIL2, SEMDSP)
  Promoter: CMV
  Tag / fusion protein: Flag (N terminal on insert)
  Cloning method: Restriction Enzyme; 5′ cloning site AscI (not destroyed); 3′ cloning site XhoI (not destroyed)
  Sequencing primers: 5′ cgcaaatgggcggtaggcgtg
Terms and licenses: Academic/Nonprofit Terms; Industry Terms: Not Available to Industry
How to cite: pDNA5-FRT/TO-FLAG-TONSL was a gift from Daniel Durocher (Addgene plasmid # 221011 ; http://n2t.net/addgene:221011 ; RRID:Addgene_221011)
